>Addgene plasmid #152606 | pGBW-m4134557 | depositor full sequence | sequence record 295618 | Full Sequence
CACCATGGCGGACAGCAACGGCACTATTACAGTCGAAGAGCTTAAGAAATTACTCGAGCAGTGGAATTTG
GTAATAGGATTCCTGTTTCTAACGTGGATCTGTCTGCTGCAATTCGCATATGCCAACCGGAATAGATTTC
TCTACATCATTAAGTTGATCTTCCTGTGGCTGCTTTGGCCTGTGACCTTGGCTTGCTTTGTTCTGGCCGC
CGTGTACCGCATAAACTGGATTACCGGTGGGATCGCTATCGCAATGGCGTGCCTCGTGGGCCTTATGTGG
CTGTCCTATTTTATAGCCTCATTCCGACTCTTTGCTCGTACTAGGAGTATGTGGTCTTTCAATCCCGAAA
CAAATATTTTACTAAACGTCCCGCTGCATGGGACCATTTTAACAAGACCATTGCTAGAGAGCGAGCTCGT
GATCGGCGCAGTTATACTGCGGGGACACCTCAGGATCGCCGGACACCATCTGGGTCGCTGTGATATTAAA
GACCTGCCCAAGGAAATAACAGTGGCTACCTCGCGTACTCTTTCATACTATAAACTGGGAGCCAGCCAGA
GAGTGGCCGGGGATTCTGGCTTCGCAGCATATAGTCGATACAGGATCGGGAACTACAAGCTGAATACGGA
CCACTCCTCCTCTAGTGATAATATTGCATTGCTCGTACAGGAAAACCTTTACTTTCAGTCGGGACGGCGA
ATCCCGGGGCTGATAAATCCCTGGAAAAGGAGATGGAAGAAGAACTTTATTGCAGTGTCTGCGGCTAACC
GGTTCAAAAAGATCAGTTCAAGCGGCGCCCTAGATTACGACATTCCTACGACCGCCTCCGAGAATCTCTA
TTTCCAGGGTGAATTTGGCTTGGCACAACATGACGAGGCCGTCGATAACAAGTTTAATAAAGAACAGCAG
AACGCTTTCTATGAGATCCTTCACTTACCAAATCTGAACGAAGAGCAACGCAACGCTTTCATTCAGAGCC
TGAAAGACGATCCCTCGCAGTCTGCAAATCTCCTGGCCGAAGCCAAGAAGCTGAATGACGCACAGGCTCC
AAAAGTTGATAACAAGTTTAACAAGGAGCAGCAGAATGCTTTCTACGAGATATTGCACCTTCCTAATCTG
AATGAGGAACAAAGAAATGCATTTATCCAGTCCCTAAAAGACGATCCATCACAGAGTGCCAACCTGCTTG
CGGAAGCCAAAAAGCTCAATGATGCCCAGGCCCCGAAAGTAGACGCGAACCATCAATAAGGATCCGCAGG
CCTCTGCTAGCTTGACTGACTGAGATACAGCGTACCTTCAGCTCACAGACATGATAAGATACATTGATGA
GTTTGGACAAACCACAACTAGAATGCAGTGAAAAAAATGCTTTATTTGTGAAATTTGTGATGCTATTGCT
TTATTTGTAACCATTATAAGCTGCAATAAACAAGTTAACAACAACAATTGCATTCATTTTATGTTTCAGG
TTCAGGGGGAGGTGTGGGAGGTTTTTTAAAGCAAGTAAAACCTCTACAAATGTGGTATTGGCCCATCTCT
ATCGGTATCGTAGCATAACCCCTTGGGGCCTCTAAACGGGTCTTGAGGGGTTTTTTGTGCCCCTCGGGCC
GGATTGCTATCTACCGGCATTGGCGCAGAAAAAAATGCCTGATGCGACGCTGCGCGTCTTATACTCCCAC
ATATGCCAGATTCAGCAACGGATACGGCTTCCCCAACTTGCCCACTTCCATACGTGTCCTCCTTACCAGA
AATTTATCCTTAAGGTCGTCAGCTATCCTGCAGGCGATCTCTCGATTTCGATCAAGACATTCCTTTAATG
GTCTTTTCTGGACACCACTAGGGGTCAGAAGTAGTTCATCAAACTTTCTTCCCTCCCTAATCTCATTGGT
TACCTTGGGCTATCGAAACTTAATTAACCAGTCAAGTCAGCTACTTGGCGAGATCGACTTGTCTGGGTTT
CGACTACGCTCAGAATTGCGTCAGTCAAGTTCGATCTGGTCCTTGCTATTGCACCCGTTCTCCGATTACG
AGTTTCATTTAAATCATGTGAGCAAAAGGCCAGCAAAAGGCCAGGAACCGTAAAAAGGCCGCGTTGCTGG
CGTTTTTCCATAGGCTCCGCCCCCCTGACGAGCATCACAAAAATCGACGCTCAAGTCAGAGGTGGCGAAA
CCCGACAGGACTATAAAGATACCAGGCGTTTCCCCCTGGAAGCTCCCTCGTGCGCTCTCCTGTTCCGACC
CTGCCGCTTACCGGATACCTGTCCGCCTTTCTCCCTTCGGGAAGCGTGGCGCTTTCTCATAGCTCACGCT
GTAGGTATCTCAGTTCGGTGTAGGTCGTTCGCTCCAAGCTGGGCTGTGTGCACGAACCCCCCGTTCAGCC
CGACCGCTGCGCCTTATCCGGTAACTATCGTCTTGAGTCCAACCCGGTAAGACACGACTTATCGCCACTG
GCAGCAGCCACTGGTAACAGGATTAGCAGAGCGAGGTATGTAGGCGGTGCTACAGAGTTCTTGAAGTGGT
GGCCTAACTACGGCTACACTAGAAGAACAGTATTTGGTATCTGCGCTCTGCTGAAGCCAGTTACCTTCGG
AAAAAGAGTTGGTAGCTCTTGATCCGGCAAACAAACCACCGCTGGTAGCGGTGGTTTTTTTGTTTGCAAG
CAGCAGATTACGCGCAGAAAAAAAGGATCTCAAGAAGATCCTTTGATCTTTTCTACGGGGTCTGACGCTC
AGTGGAACGAAAACTCACGTTAAGGGATTTTGGTCATGAGATTATCAAAAAGGATCTTCACCTAGATCCT
TTTAAATTAAAAATGAAGTTTTAAATCAATCTAAAGTATATATGAGTAAACTTGGTCTGACAGTTACCAA
TGCTTAATCAGTGAGGCACCTATCTCAGCGATCTGTCTATTTCGTTCATCCATAGTTGCATTTAAATTTC
CGAACTCTCCAAGGCCCTCGTCGGAAAATCTTCAAACCTTTCGTCCGATCCATCTTGCAGGCTACCTCTC
GAACGAACTATCGCAAGTCTCTTGGCCGGCCTTGCGCCTTGGCTATTGCTTGGCAGCGCCTATCGCCAGG
TATTACTCCAATCCCGAATATCCGAGATCGGGATCACCCGAGAGAAGTTCAACCTACATCCTCAATCCCG
ATCTATCCGAGATCCGAGGAATATCGAAATCGGGGCGCGCCTGGCCTCCGCGCCGGGTTTTGGCGCCTCC
CGCGGGCGCCCCCCTCGTCACGGCGAGCGCTGCCACGTCAGACGAAGGGCGCAGGAGCGTCCTGATCCTT
CCGCCCGGACGCTCAGGACAGCGGCCCGCTGCTCATAAGACTCGGCCTTAGAACCCCAGTATCAGCAGAA
GGACATTTTAGGACGGGACTTGGGTGACTCTAGGGCACTGGTTTTCTTTCCAGAGAGCGGAACAGGCGAG
GAAAAGTAGTCCCTTCTCGGCGATTCTGCGGAGGGATCTCCGTGGGGCGGTGAACGCCGATGATTATATA
AGGACGCGCCGGGTGTGGCACAGCTAGTTCCGTCGCAGCCGGGATTTGGGTCGCGGTTCTTGTTTGTGGA
TCGCTGTGATCGTCACTTGGTGAGTAGCGGGCTGCTGGGCTGGCCGGGGCTTTCGTGGCCGCCGGGCCGC
TCGGTGGGACGGAAGCGTGTGGAGAGACCGCCAAGGGCTGTAGTCTGGGTCCGCGAGCAAGGTTGCCCTG
AACTGGGGGTTGGGGGGAGCGCAGCAAAATGGCGGCTGTTCCCGAGTCTTGAATGGAAGACGCTTGTGAG
GCGGGCTGTGAGGTCGTTGAAACAAGGTGGGGGGCATGGTGGGCGGCAAGAACCCAAGGTCTTGAGCCCT
TCGCTAATGCGGGAAAGCTCTTATTCGGGTGAGATGGGCTGGGCACCATCTGGGGACCCTGACGTGAAGT
TTGTCACTGACTGGAGAACTCGGTTTGTCGTCTGTTGCGGGGGCGGCAGTTATGGCGGTGCCGTTGGGCA
GTGCACCCGTACCTTTGGGAGCGCGCGCCCTCGTCGTGTCGTGACGTCACCCGTTCTGTTGGCTTATAAT
GCAGGGTGGGGCCACCTGCCGGTAGGTGTGCGGTAGGCTTTTCTCCGTCGCAGGACGCAGGGTTCGGGCC
TAGGGTAGGCTCTCCTGAATCGACAGGCGCCGGACCTCTGGTGAGGGGAGGGATAAGTGAGGCGTCAGTT
TCTTTGGTCGGTTTTATGTACCTATCTTCTTAAGTAGCTGAAGCTCCGGTTTTGAACTATGCGCTCGGGG
TTGGCGAGTGTGTTTTGTGAAGTTTTTTAGGCACCTTTTGAAATGTAATCATTTGGGTCAATATGTAATT
TTCAGTGTTAGACTTGTAAATTGTCCGCTAAATTCTGGCCGTTTTTGGCTTTTTTGTTAGACAACATGGG
TAAAAAGCCTGAACTCACCGCGACGTCTGTCGAGAAGTTTCTGATCGAAAAGTTCGACAGCGTCTCCGAC
CTGATGCAGCTCTCGGAGGGCGAAGAATCTCGTGCTTTCAGCTTCGATGTAGGAGGGCGTGGATATGTCC
TGCGGGTAAATAGCTGCGCCGATGGTTTCTACAAAGATCGTTATGTTTATCGGCACTTTGCATCCGCCGC
GCTCCCGATTCCGGAAGTGCTTGACATTGGGGAGTTCAGCGAGAGCCTGACCTATTGCATCTCCCGCCGT
GCACAGGGTGTCACGTTGCAAGACCTGCCTGAAACCGAACTGCCCGCTGTTCTGCAGCCGGTCGCGGAGG
CAATGGATGCCATCGCTGCCGCCGATCTTAGCCAGACGAGCGGGTTCGGCCCATTCGGACCGCAAGGAAT
CGGTCAATACACTACATGGCGTGATTTCATATGCGCGATTGCTGATCCCCATGTGTATCACTGGCAAACT
GTGATGGACGACACCGTCAGTGCGTCCGTCGCGCAGGCTCTCGATGAGCTGATGCTTTGGGCCGAGGACT
GCCCCGAAGTCCGGCACCTCGTGCACGCGGATTTCGGCTCCAACAATGTCCTGACGGACAATGGCCGCAT
AACAGCGGTCATTGACTGGAGCGAGGCGATGTTCGGGGATTCCCAATACGAGGTCGCCAACATCTTCTTC
TGGAGGCCGTGGTTGGCTTGTATGGAGCAGCAGACGCGCTACTTCGAGCGGAGGCATCCGGAGCTTGCAG
GATCGCCCCGGCTCCGGGCGTATATGCTCCGCATTGGTCTTGACCAACTCTATCAGAGCTTGGTTGACGG
CAATTTCGATGATGCAGCTTGGGCGCAGGGTCGATGCGACGCAATCGTCCGATCCGGAGCCGGGACTGTC
GGGCGTACACAAATCGCCCGCAGAAGCGCCGCCGTCTGGACCGATGGCTGTGTAGAAGTACTCGCCGATA
GTGGAAACCGACGCCCCAGCACTCGTCCGAGGGCAAAGGAATAAGCTAGTATGTAAGCCTAGTCTTAGAT
AATAAAATCGCTATCCATCGAAGATGGATGTGTGTTGGTTTTTTGTGTGTGTAACGCTAGGCGCGCCTGG
TGTACCGAGAACGATCCTCTCAGTGCGAGTCTCGACGATCCATATCGTTGCTTGGCAGTCAGCCAGTCGG
AATCCAGCTTGGGACCCAGGAAGTCCAATCGTCAGATATTGTACTCAAGCCTGGTCACGGCAGCGTACCG
ATCTGTTTAAACCTAGATATTGATAGTCTGATCGGTCAACGTATAATCGAGTCCTAGCTTTTGCAAACAT
CTATCAAGAGACAGGATCAGCAGGAGGCTTTCGCATGAGTATTCAACATTTCCGTGTCGCCCTTATTCCC
TTTTTTGCGGCATTTTGCCTTCCTGTTTTTGCTCACCCAGAAACGCTGGTGAAAGTAAAAGATGCTGAAG
ATCAGTTGGGTGCGCGAGTGGGTTACATCGAACTGGATCTCAACAGCGGTAAGATCCTTGAGAGTTTTCG
CCCCGAAGAACGCTTTCCAATGATGAGCACTTTTAAAGTTCTGCTATGTGGCGCGGTATTATCCCGTATT
GACGCCGGGCAAGAGCAACTCGGTCGCCGCATACACTATTCTCAGAATGACTTGGTTGAGTATTCACCAG
TCACAGAAAAGCATCTTACGGATGGCATGACAGTAAGAGAATTATGCAGTGCTGCCATAACCATGAGTGA
TAACACTGCGGCCAACTTACTTCTGACAACGATTGGAGGACCGAAGGAGCTAACCGCTTTTTTGCACAAC
ATGGGGGATCATGTAACTCGCCTTGATCGTTGGGAACCGGAGCTGAATGAAGCCATACCAAACGACGAGC
GTGACACCACGATGCCTGTAGCAATGGCAACAACCTTGCGTAAACTATTAACTGGCGAACTACTTACTCT
AGCTTCCCGGCAACAGTTGATAGACTGGATGGAGGCGGATAAAGTTGCAGGACCACTTCTGCGCTCGGCC
CTTCCGGCTGGCTGGTTTATTGCTGATAAATCTGGAGCCGGTGAGCGTGGGTCTCGCGGTATCATTGCAG
CACTGGGGCCAGATGGTAAGCCCTCCCGTATCGTAGTTATCTACACGACGGGGAGTCAGGCAACTATGGA
TGAACGAAATAGACAGATCGCTGAGATAGGTGCCTCACTGATTAAGCATTGGTAACCGATTCTAGGTGCA
TTGGCGCAGAAAAAAATGCCTGATGCGACGCTGCGCGTCTTATACTCCCACATATGCCAGATTCAGCAAC
GGATACGGCTTCCCCAACTTGCCCACTTCCATACGTGTCCTCCTTACCAGAAATTTATCCTTAAGATCGT
TTAAACTCGACTCTGGCTCTATCGAATCTCCGTCGTTTCGAGCTTACGCGAACAGCCGTGGCGCTCATTT
GCTCGTCGGGCATCGAATCTCGTCAGCTATCGTCAGCTTACCTTTTTGGCAGCGATCGCGGCTCCCGACA
TCTTGGACCATTAGCTCCACAGGTATCTTCTTCCCTCTAGTGGTCATAACAGCAGCTTCAGCTACCTCTC
AATTCAAAAAACCCCTCAAGACCCGTTTAGAGGCCCCAAGGGGTTATGCTATCAATCGTTGCGTTACACA
CACAAAAAACCAACACACATCCATCTTCGATGGATAGCGATTTTATTATCTAACTGCTGATCGAGTGTAG
CCAGATCTAGTAATCAATTACGGGGTCATTAGTTCATAGCCCATATATGGAGTTCCGCGTTACATAACTT
ACGGTAAATGGCCCGCCTGGCTGACCGCCCAACGACCCCCGCCCATTGACGTCAATAATGACGTATGTTC
CCATAGTAACGCCAATAGGGACTTTCCATTGACGTCAATGGGTGGAGTATTTACGGTAAACTGCCCACTT
GGCAGTACATCAAGTGTATCATATGCCAAGTACGCCCCCTATTGACGTCAATGACGGTAAATGGCCCGCC
TGGCATTATGCCCAGTACATGACCTTATGGGACTTTCCTACTTGGCAGTACATCTACGTATTAGTCATCG
CTATTACCATGCTGATGCGGTTTTGGCAGTACATCAATGGGCGTGGATAGCGGTTTGACTCACGGGGATT
TCCAAGTCTCCACCCCATTGACGTCAATGGGAGTTTGTTTTGGCACCAAAATCAACGGGACTTTCCAAAA
TGTCGTAACAACTCCGCCCCATTGACGCAAATGGGCGGTAGGCGTGTACGGTGGGAGGTCTATATAAGCA
GAGCTGGTTTAGTGAACCGTCAGATCAGATCTTTGTCGATCCTACCATCCACTCGACACACCCGCCAGCG
GCCGC
Features (pLannotate 1.2.2; 21 found; start..end, strand, type, name):
      5..670     +  CDS            VME1_SARS2: Experimental evidence at protein level: Swiss-Prot protein existence level 1. Component of the viral envelope that plays a central role in virus morphogenesis and assembly via its interactions with other viral proteins (By similarity). Regulates the localization of S protein at cis-Golgi, the place of virus budding (PubMed:33229438). May act by binding cytoplasmic c-terminus of S (PubMed:33229438). From Severe acute respiratory syndrome coronavirus 2 (2019-nCoV) (SARS-CoV-2).
    725..802     +  CDS            MYLK2 (fragment): MYLK2_HUMAN - Experimental evidence at protein level: Swiss-Prot protein existence level 1. Implicated in the level of global muscle contraction and cardiac function. Phosphorylates a specific serine in the N-terminus of a myosin light chain. From Homo sapiens (Human).
    884..1234    +  CDS            spa (fragment): SPA_STAAU - Experimental evidence at protein level: Swiss-Prot protein existence level 1. Plays a role in the inhibition of the host innate and adaptive immune responses. Possesses five immunoglobulin-binding domains that capture both the fragment crystallizable region (Fc region) and the Fab region (part of Ig that identifies antigen) of immunoglobulins (By similarity). In turn, Staphylococcus aureus is protected from phagocytic killing via inhibition of Ig Fc region. In addition, the host elicited B-cell response is prevented due to a decrease of antibody-secreting cell proliferation that en
   1315..1436    -  polyA_signal   SV40 poly(A) signal: SV40 polyadenylation signal
   1459..1528    -  CDS            large T antigen (fragment): large T antigen from SV40 (simian virus 40)
   1551..1597    +  terminator     T7 terminator: transcription terminator for bacteriophage T7 RNA polymerase
   1627..1763    +  terminator     rrnG terminator: transcription terminator from the E. coli ribosomal RNA rrnG operon (Albrechtsen et al., 1991)
   1808..1879    +  misc_feature   3' β-globin insulator: insulator downstream of the human β-globin locus (Farrell et al., 2002)
   2105..2693    -  rep_origin     ori: high-copy-number ColE1/pMB1/pBR322/pUC origin of replication
   2865..2929    -  CDS            bla(M) (fragment): β-lactamase lacking the signal sequence; bla(M); allows cytosolic expression of β-lactamase
   3193..4402    +  promoter       UbC promoter: human ubiquitin C promoter
   4412..5433    +  CDS            HygR (fragment): hygromycin B phosphotransferase confers resistance to hygromycin
   5461..5509    +  polyA_signal   poly(A) signal: synthetic polyadenylation signal
   5775..6635    +  CDS            AmpR: β-lactamase; bla; confers resistance to ampicillin, carbenicillin, and related antibiotics
   6648..6784    +  terminator     rrnG terminator: transcription terminator from the E. coli ribosomal RNA rrnG operon (Albrechtsen et al., 1991)
   6929..7000    +  misc_feature   5' β-globin insulator: insulator upstream of the human β-globin locus (Farrell et al., 2002)
   7005..7051    -  terminator     T7 terminator: transcription terminator for bacteriophage T7 RNA polymerase
   7069..7117    -  polyA_signal   poly(A) signal: synthetic polyadenylation signal
   7198..7501    +  enhancer       CMV enhancer: human cytomegalovirus immediate early enhancer
   7574..7591    -  promoter       CMV promoter (fragment): human cytomegalovirus (CMV) immediate early promoter
   7654..7705    +  promoter       CMVd2 promoter: truncated human cytomegalovirus (CMV) immediate early promoter that yields moderately reduced expression relative to the full-length promoter
