[The description below was written by a language model from this plasmid's Addgene catalogue record and pLannotate feature annotations shown in this document.]
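Description:
pGBW-m4134557 is a mammalian expression plasmid for the wild-type membrane (M) glycoprotein of SARS-CoV-2, built in the pTwist_CMV_Hygro_6 backbone. It is propagated in E. coli as a high-copy plasmid through a ColE1/pUC-type origin and is selected with ampicillin via a complete β-lactamase (AmpR) gene. For selection in mammalian cells it carries a hygromycin B phosphotransferase gene driven by the human ubiquitin C promoter and followed by a synthetic polyadenylation signal.

The M open reading frame sits downstream of the CMV immediate-early enhancer and promoter; the annotation detects the enhancer plus promoter fragments, including a match to a truncated CMV variant. The record lists a C-terminal, backbone-encoded tag described as a cleavable TEV site plus "TapTag". In line with this, the feature table shows two segments immediately after the M coding sequence: a short fragment matching myosin light chain kinase 2, which plausibly represents a calmodulin-binding peptide, and a fragment of Staphylococcus aureus protein A containing immunoglobulin-binding domains. Together these resemble a classical tandem affinity purification tag, in which TEV protease cleavage releases the bait after IgG capture, although the TEV site itself is not annotated. An SV40 poly(A) signal lies downstream of the fusion, annotated on the opposite strand.

The expression unit is flanked by β-globin insulator elements. Bacterial rrnG and T7 terminators and an additional synthetic poly(A) signal further isolate it from neighbouring transcription. The record supports use for transient expression or hygromycin-selected stable expression of tagged M protein. The tag design suggests affinity purification or interaction studies, but no specific application is stated.
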