Addgene plasmid #152606: pGBW-m4134557
Purpose: Mammalian expression plasmid for SARS-CoV-2 M (membrane)
Depositing lab: Ginkgo Bioworks & Benjie Chen. Depositing organization: Ginkgo Bioworks.
Backbone
  Vector backbone: pTwist_CMV_Hygro_6
  Backbone size w/o insert (bp): 6525
  Vector type: Mammalian Expression
  Selectable markers: Hygromycin
Growth in bacteria
  Bacterial resistance: Ampicillin, 100 μg/mL
  Growth temperature: 37°C
  Growth strain: DH5alpha
  Copy number: High Copy
Gene/Insert
  Gene/Insert name: SARS-CoV-2 M (membrane) (alt names: membrane glycoprotein; M protein)
  Species: Severe acute respiratory syndrome coronavirus 2
  Insert size (bp): 662
  Mutation: wt
  Entrez Gene: M (a.k.a. GU280_gp05)
  Promoter: CMV
  Tag / fusion protein: Cleavable TEV;TapTag (C terminal on backbone)
  Cloning method: Unknown
Resource information
  A portion of this plasmid was derived from a plasmid made by: GinkgoBioworks
Depositor comments: NCBI reference sequence: YP_009724393.1
How to cite: pGBW-m4134557 was a gift from Ginkgo Bioworks & Benjie Chen (Addgene plasmid # 152606 ; http://n2t.net/addgene:152606 ; RRID:Addgene_152606)
